Addgene plasmid #232824: pCV006-ermg
Purpose: Random transposon mutagenesis vector for Bacteroidales species - erythromycin
Depositing lab: Athanasios Typas. Depositing organization: European Molecular Biology Laboratory (EMBL), Heidelberg.
Backbone
  Vector backbone: pSAM-Bt
  Vector type: Bacterial Expression
Growth in bacteria
  Bacterial resistance: Ampicillin, 100 μg/mL
  Growth temperature: 37°C
  Growth strain: Pir1
  Copy number: Low Copy
Gene/Insert
  Gene/Insert name: ermG
  Species: Bacteroides thetaiotaomicron
  Insert size (bp): 735
Terms and licenses: Academic/Nonprofit Terms; Industry Terms: Not Available to Industry
How to cite: pCV006-ermg was a gift from Athanasios Typas (Addgene plasmid # 232824 ; http://n2t.net/addgene:232824 ; RRID:Addgene_232824)
