[The description below was written by a language model from this plasmid's Addgene catalogue record and pLannotate feature annotations shown in this document.]
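Description:
pCV006-ermg is a small (about 4.2 kb) conjugative suicide vector built on the pSAM-Bt backbone and intended for random transposon mutagenesis of Bacteroidales species, with erythromycin as the selection in the recipient. It replicates from the R6K γ origin, which functions only when the R6K initiator protein π is supplied in trans. The plasmid is therefore maintained at low copy in pir-expressing E. coli such as Pir1 and cannot persist after transfer into a Bacteroidales host. In E. coli it is selected with ampicillin, through a β-lactamase gene driven by its own bla promoter. An incP (RP4-type) oriT, accompanied by a fragment of traJ, allows the plasmid to be mobilised by conjugation from a donor strain that provides the transfer functions.

The payload is ermG, a 735 bp insert recorded as coming from Bacteroides thetaiotaomicron. The automated annotation labels the corresponding open reading frame as ermC' by homology to a Bacillus subtilis Erm protein. Enzymes of this family dimethylate an adenine in 23S rRNA, which lowers ribosome affinity for macrolide, lincosamide and streptogramin B antibiotics. The marker lies between rrnB T1 terminator sequences, an arrangement that would limit transcriptional read-through between the cassette and neighbouring DNA. Because the vector cannot replicate in the recipient, erythromycin-resistant colonies should arise only from transposition of the marker into the genome.

The feature table leaves roughly the first kilobase of the sequence unannotated and identifies no transposase gene, transposon inverted repeats or promoter for ermG. These elements are expected in a pSAM-derived mutagenesis vector, but the record does not confirm their identity or position.
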