Features (pLannotate 1.2.2; 9 found; start..end, strand, type, name):
   1047..1068    -  misc_feature   MCS (fragment): pBluescript multiple cloning site
   1080..1468    -  rep_origin     R6K γ ori: γ replication origin from E. coli plasmid R6K; requires the R6K initiator protein pi for replication
   1505..1550    -  CDS            traJ (fragment): oriT-recognizing protein; traJ
   1583..1692    -  oriT           oriT: incP origin of transfer
   1856..2716    -  CDS            AmpR: β-lactamase; bla; confers resistance to ampicillin, carbenicillin, and related antibiotics
   2717..2821    -  promoter       AmpR promoter: bla
   2968..2986    -  terminator     rrnB T1 terminator (fragment): Escherichia coli rrnB; transcription terminator T1 from the E. coli rrnB gene
   3123..3851    +  CDS            ermC': ERM_BACIU - Experimental evidence at protein level: Swiss-Prot protein existence level 1. This protein produces a dimethylation of the adenine residue at position 2085 in 23S rRNA, resulting in reduced affinity between ribosomes and macrolide-lincosamide-streptogramin B antibiotics. From Bacillus subtilis.
   3977..4019    -  terminator     rrnB T1 terminator: Escherichia coli rrnB; transcription terminator T1 from the E. coli rrnB gene
>Addgene plasmid #232824 | pCV006-ermg | addgene full sequence | sequence record 462957 | Addgene NGS Result
ATGGAAAAAAAGGAATTTCGTGTTTTGATAAAATACTGTTTTCTGAAGGGAAAAAATACAGTGGAAGCAA
AAACTTGGCTTGATAATGAGTTTCCGGACTCTGCCCCAGGGAAATCAACAATAATTGATTGGTATGCAAA
ATTCAAGCGTGGTGAAATGAGCACGGAGGACGGTGAACGCAGTGGACGCCCGAAAGAGGTGGTTACCGAC
GAAAACATCAAAAAAATCCACAAAATGATTTTGAATGACCGTAAAATGAAGTTGATCGAGATAGCAGAGG
CCTTAAAGATATCAAAGGAACGTGTTGGTCATATCATTCATCAATATTTGGATATGCGGAAGCTCTGTGC
GAAATGGGTGCCGCGCGAGCTCACATTTGACCAAAAACAACGACGTGTTGATGATTCTAAGCGGTGTTTG
CAGCTGTTAACTCGTAATACACCCGAGTTTTTCCGTCGATATGTGACAATGGATGAAACATGGCTCCATC
ACTACACTCCTGAGTCCAATCGACAGTCGGCTGAGTGGACAGCGACCGGTGAACCATCTCCGAAGCGTGG
AAAGACTCAAAAGTCCGCTGGCAAAGTAATGGCCTCTGTTTTTTGGGATGCGCATGGAATAATTTTTATC
GATTATCTTGAGAAGGGAAAAACCATCAACAGTGACTATTATATGGCGTTATTGGAGCGTTTGAAGGTCG
AAATCGCGGCAAAACGGCCCCACATGAAGAAGAAAAAAGTGTTGTTCCACCAAGACAACGCACCGTGCCA
CAAGTCATTGAGAACGATGGCAAAAATTCATGAATTGGGCTTCGAATTGCTTCCCCACCCGCCGTATTCT
CCAGATCTGGCCCCCAGCGACTTTTTCTTGTTCTCAGACCTCAAAAGGATGCTCGCAGGGAAAAAATTTG
GCTGCAATGAAGAGGTGATCGCCGAAACTGAGGCCTATTTTGAGGCAAAACCGAAGGAGTACTACCAAAA
TGGTATCAAAAAATTGGAAGGTCGTTATAATCGTTGTATCGCTCTTGAAGGGAACTATGTTGAATAAGCG
GCCGCCACCGCGGTGGAGGGGAATTCCCATGTCAGCCGTTAAGTGTTCCTGTGTCACTCAAAATTGCTTT
GAGAGGCTCTAAGGGCTTCTCAGTGCGTTACATCCCTGGCTTGTTGTCCACAACCGTTAAACCTTAAAAG
CTTTAAAAGCCTTATATATTCTTTTTTTTCTTATAAAACTTAAAACCTTAGAGGCTATTTAAGTTGCTGA
TTTATATTAATTTTATTGTTCAAACATGAGAGCTTAGTACGTGAAACATGAGAGCTTAGTACGTTAGCCA
TGAGAGCTTAGTACGTTAGCCATGAGGGTTTAGTTCGTTAAACATGAGAGCTTAGTACGTTAAACATGAG
AGCTTAGTACGTGAAACATGAGAGCTTAGTACGTACTATCAACAGGTTGAACTGCTGATCTTCAGATCCT
CTACGCCGGACGCATCGTGGCCGGATCAATTCCGTGATAGGTGGGCTGCCCTTCCTGGTTGGCTTGGTTT
CATCAGCCATCCGCTTGCCCTCATCTGTTACGCCGGCGGTAGCCGGCCAGCCTCGCAGAGCAGGATTCCC
GTTGAGCACCGCCAGGTGCGAATAAGGGACAGTGAAGAAGGAACACCCGCTCGCGGGTGGGCCTACTTCA
CCTATCCTGCCCGGCTGACGCCGTTGGATACACCAAGGAAAGTCTACACGAACCCTTTGGCAAAATCCTG
TATATCGTGCGAAAAAGGATGGATATACCGAAAAAATCGCTATAATGACCCCGAAGCAGGGTTATGCAGC
GGAAAACGGAATTGATCCCCCTCGAATTGACGCGTTTACCAATGCTTAATCAGTGAGGCACCTATCTCAG
CGATCTGTCTATTTCGTTCATCCATAGTTGCCTGACTCCCCGTCGTGTAGATAACTACGATACGGGAGGG
CTTACCATCTGGCCCCAGTGCTGCAATGATACCGCGAGACCCACGCTCACCGGCTCCAGATTTATCAGCA
ATAAACCAGCCAGCCGGAAGGGCCGAGCGCAGAAGTGGTCCTGCAACTTTATCCGCCTCCATCCAGTCTA
TTAATTGTTGCCGGGAAGCTAGAGTAAGTAGTTCGCCAGTTAATAGTTTGCGCAACGTTGTTGCCATTGC
TACAGGCATCGTGGTGTCACGCTCGTCGTTTGGTATGGCTTCATTCAGCTCCGGTTCCCAACGATCAAGG
CGAGTTACATGATCCCCCATGTTGTGCAAAAAAGCGGTTAGCTCCTTCGGTCCTCCGATCGTTGTCAGAA
GTAAGTTGGCCGCAGTGTTATCACTCATGGTTATGGCAGCACTGCATAATTCTCTTACTGTCATGCCATC
CGTAAGATGCTTTTCTGTGACTGGTGAGTACTCAACCAAGTCATTCTGAGAATAGTGTATGCGGCGACCG
AGTTGCTCTTGCCCGGCGTCAATACGGGATAATACCGCGCCACATAGCAGAACTTTAAAAGTGCTCATCA
TTGGAAAACGTTCTTCGGGGCGAAAACTCTCAAGGATCTTACCGCTGTTGAGATCCAGTTCGATGTAACC
CACTCGTGCACCCAACTGATCTTCAGCATCTTTTACTTTCACCAGCGTTTCTGGGTGAGCAAAAACAGGA
AGGCAAAATGCCGCAAAAAAGGGAATAAGGGCGACACGGAAATGTTGAATACTCATACTCTTCCTTTTTC
AATATTATTGAAGCATTTATCAGGGTTATTGTCTCATGAGCGGATACATATTTGAATGTATTTAGAAAAA
TAAACAAATAGGGGTTCCGCGCACATTTCCCCGAAAAGTGCCACCTGACGTCTAAGAAACCATTATTATC
ATGACATTAACCTATAAAAATAGGCGTATCACGAGGCCCTTTCGTCACGCGTCCTCGGTACCTAACAGGT
TGGATGATAAGTCCCCGGTCTTCGTAGATAAAACGAAAGGCTCAGTAAAGAGTTAAGGAAAGTGAAGCAT
CTTCGATGCTGGAGTGGGATATACTAAATTACCTAAAAAAGTGGCGCACAAATTTGCGCGCCACAATTAT
TATTCATACCTTTGTGGACCGTATTACAAAGAACCCAATCATATGAACAAAGTAAATATAAAAGATAGTC
AAAATTTTATTACTTCAAAATATCACATAGAAAAAATAATGAATTGCATAAGTTTAGATGAAAAAGATAA
CATCTTTGAAATAGGTGCAGGGAAAGGTCATTTTACTGCTGGATTGGTAAAGAGATGTAATTTTGTAACG
GCGATAGAAATTGATTCTAAATTATGTGAGGTAACTCGTAATAAGCTCTTAAATTATCCTAACTATCAAA
TAGTAAATGATGATATACTGAAATTTACATTTCCTAGCCACAATCCATATAAAATATTTGGCAGCATACC
TTACAACATAAGCACAAATATAATTCGAAAAATTGTTTTTGAAAGTTCAGCCACAATAAGTTATTTAATA
GTGGAATATGGTTTTGCTAAAATGTTATTAGATACAAACAGATCACTAGCATTGCTGTTAATGGCAGAGG
TAGATATTTCTATATTAGCAAAAATTCCTAGGTATTATTTCCATCCAAAACCTAAAGTGGATAGCACATT
AATTGTATTAAAAAGAAAGCCAGCAAAAATGGCATTTAAAGAGAGAAAAAAATATGAAACTTTTGTAATG
AAATGGGTTAACAAAGAGTACGAAAAACTGTTTACAAAAAATCAATTTAATAAAGCTTTAAAACATGCGA
GAATATATGATATAAACAATATTAGTTTCGAACAATTTGTATCGCTATTTAATAGTTATAAAATATTTAA
CGGCTAACTGCAGGGATGTCCACGAGGTGTATGAGACGTCAGAATTGGTTAATTCGTCTCTCAGAATTGG
GAGTCTACGAAGACCGGGGACTTATCATCCAACCTGTTAGAAAGGCGATGAAAGAGATAAAACGAAAGGC
TCAGTCGAAAGACTGGGCCTTTCGTTTTACAATTGGGCTACCTTTTTTTTGTTTTGTTTGCAATGGTTAA
TCTATTGTTAAAATTTAAAGTTTCACTTGAACTTTCAAATAATGTTCTTATATTTGCAGTGTCGAAAGAA
ACAAAGTAGGACTGATCGTCCATCAATTTAAAATTTAAAATA
